Addgene plasmid #39312: pMJ806
Depositing lab: Jennifer Doudna. Depositing organization: University of California, Berkeley. Publication: A Programmable Dual-RNA-Guided DNA Endonuclease in Adaptive Bacterial Immunity. Jinek M, Chylinski K, Fonfara I, Hauer M, Doudna JA, Charpentier E. Science. 2012 Aug 17;337(6096):816-21. doi: 10.1126/science.1225829. Epub 2012 Jun 28. PubMed 22745249.
Backbone
  Vector backbone: pEC-K-MBP
  Backbone manufacturer: pET-based custom vector
  Backbone size w/o insert (bp): 6400
  Total vector size (bp): 10500
  Vector type: Bacterial Expression, CRISPR
Growth in bacteria
  Bacterial resistance: Kanamycin, 25 μg/mL
  Growth temperature: 37°C
  Growth strain: XL1 Blue
  Growth instructions: Low Kan concentration required, use 25ug/mL.
  Copy number: Low Copy
Gene/Insert
  Gene/Insert name: Cas9 (alt name: Csn1)
  Species: Streptococcus pyogenes
  Insert size (bp): 4104
  GenBank ID: AAK33936.1 13622193
  Promoter: T7
  Tag / fusion protein: MBP (N terminal on backbone); His6 (N terminal on backbone)
  Cloning method: Ligation Independent Cloning
  Sequencing primers: 5′ MBP-forward; 3′ T7 terminator
Terms and licenses: Academic/Nonprofit Terms; Industry Terms: Not Available to Industry
Depositor comments: For more information on Doudna Lab CRISPR Plasmids please refer to: http://www.addgene.org/crispr/doudna/
How to cite: pMJ806 was a gift from Jennifer Doudna (Addgene plasmid # 39312 ; http://n2t.net/addgene:39312 ; RRID:Addgene_39312)
