[The description below was written by a language model from this plasmid's Addgene catalogue record and pLannotate feature annotations shown in this document.]
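Description:
pMJ806 is a bacterial expression plasmid of about 10.5 kb for producing recombinant Streptococcus pyogenes Cas9 (also known as Csn1) in E. coli. It is built on pEC-K-MBP, a custom pET-derived backbone, into which the 4.1 kb cas9 open reading frame was inserted by ligation-independent cloning. The plasmid replicates from a ColE1/pBR322-type origin. The neighbouring rop gene and bom region are retained, consistent with its catalogued low copy number. Selection is by kanamycin through an aminoglycoside phosphotransferase gene. An f1 origin is also present, and short tetracycline-resistance fragments flanking lacI appear to be non-functional remnants of the pBR322 lineage.

Expression is driven by a T7 promoter followed directly by a lac operator and the phage T7 gene 10 ribosome binding site, and the plasmid carries its own lacI gene. Transcription therefore depends on a host that supplies T7 RNA polymerase. It is repressed until induced with IPTG or lactose and ends at a T7 terminator. The coding region begins with a 6xHis tag, continues into a signal-sequence-less (cytosolic) maltose binding protein, and then, after a short linker whose content is not annotated, into full-length Cas9. The His tag supports affinity purification, while MBP typically aids solubility. Downstream of cas9, the annotation detects a His-tag fragment and a fragment of a T7 gene 10B-derived tag. The catalogue lists only N-terminal tags, so these are probably untranslated backbone remnants, though the record does not confirm this.

The plasmid is used to make purified Cas9 protein for biochemical work. It was deposited with the study describing Cas9 as a programmable dual-RNA-guided DNA endonuclease. No guide RNA cassette is annotated.
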