Features (pLannotate 1.2.2; 21 found; start..end, strand, type, name):
      5..144     -  misc_feature   bom: basis of mobility region from pBR322
    246..437     -  CDS            rop: Rop protein, which maintains plasmids at low copy number; rop
    454..834     +  CDS            YPB1_ECOLX: Protein predicted: Swiss-Prot protein existence level 4. From Escherichia coli.
    906..1197    -  CDS            TcR (fragment): tetracycline efflux protein; tet; confers resistance to tetracycline
   1212..1233    -  protein_bind   CAP binding site: CAP binding activates transcription in the presence of cAMP. E. coli catabolite activator protein
   1246..2328    -  CDS            lacI: lac repressor; lacI; The lac repressor binds to the lac operator to inhibit transcription in E. coli. This inhibition can be relieved by adding lactose or isopropyl-β-D-thiogalactopyranoside (IPTG).
   2329..2406    -  promoter       lacI promoter: lacI
   2414..2693    -  CDS            TcR (fragment): tetracycline efflux protein; tet; confers resistance to tetracycline
   2715..2733    +  promoter       T7 promoter: promoter for bacteriophage T7 RNA polymerase
   2734..2758    +  protein_bind   lac operator: The lac repressor binds to the lac operator to inhibit transcription in E. coli. This inhibition can be relieved by adding lactose or isopropyl-β-D-thiogalactopyranoside (IPTG). lac repressor encoded by lacI
   2773..2795    +  RBS            RBS: efficient ribosome binding site from bacteriophage T7 gene 10 (Olins and Rangwala, 1989)
   2806..2823    +  CDS            6xHis: 6xHis affinity tag
   2827..3924    +  CDS            MBP: maltose binding protein from E. coli; malE (mutated); This version of the gene does not encode a signal sequence, so MBP will remain in the cytosol.
   3985..8088    +  CDS            cas9: CAS9_STRP1 - Also known as csn1 From Streptococcus pyogenes serotype M1.
   8156..8173    +  CDS            9xHis (fragment): 9xHis affinity tag
   8183..8232    +  CDS            SET1 (fragment): solubility-enhancement tag derived from T7 phage gene 10B
   8240..8287    +  terminator     T7 terminator: transcription terminator for bacteriophage T7 RNA polymerase
   8324..8752    +  rep_origin     f1 ori (sequence partly withheld): f1 bacteriophage origin of replication; arrow indicates direction of (+) strand synthesis
   8805..8862    +  promoter       AmpR promoter (fragment): bla
   8871..9686    -  CDS            KanR: aminoglycoside phosphotransferase; aph(3')-Ia; confers resistance to kanamycin in bacteria or G418 (Geneticin®) in eukaryotes
   9808..10396   +  rep_origin     ori: high-copy-number ColE1/pMB1/pBR322/pUC origin of replication
>Addgene plasmid #39312 | pMJ806 | addgene full sequence | sequence record 116214 | Addgene NGS result
AGCGCCTGATGCGGTATTTTCTCCTTACGCATCTGTGCGGTATTTCACACCGCAATGGTGCACTCTCAGT
ACAATCTGCTCTGATGCCGCATAGTTAAGCCAGTATACACTCCGCTATCGCTACGTGACTGGGTCATGGC
TGCGCCCCGACACCCGCCAACACCCGCTGACGCGCCCTGACGGGCTTGTCTGCTCCCGGCATCCGCTTAC
AGACAAGCTGTGACCGTCTCCGGGAGCTGCATGTGTCAGAGGTTTTCACCGTCATCACCGAAACGCGCGA
GGCAGCTGCGGTAAAGCTCATCAGCGTGGTCGTGAAGCGATTCACAGATGTCTGCCTGTTCATCCGCGTC
CAGCTCGTTGAGTTTCTCCAGAAGCGTTAATGTCTGGCTTCTGATAAAGCGGGCCATGTTAAGGGCGGTT
TTTTCCTGTTTGGTCACTGATGCCTCCGTGTAAGGGGGATTTCTGTTCATGGGGGTAATGATACCGATGA
AACGAGAGAGGATGCTCACGATACGGGTTACTGATGATGAACATGCCCGGTTACTGGAACGTTGTGAGGG
TAAACAACTGGCGGTATGGATGCGGCGGGACCAGAGAAAAATCACTCAGGGTCAATGCCAGCGCTTCGTT
AATACAGATGTAGGTGTTCCACAGGGTAGCCAGCAGCATCCTGCGATGCAGATCCGGAACATAATGGTGC
AGGGCGCTGACTTCCGCGTTTCCAGACTTTACGAAACACGGAAACCGAAGACCATTCATGTTGTTGCTCA
GGTCGCAGACGTTTTGCAGCAGCAGTCGCTTCACGTTCGCTCGCGTATCGGTGATTCATTCTGCTAACCA
GTAAGGCAACCCCGCCAGCCTAGCCGGGTCCTCAACGACAGGAGCACGATCATGCGCACCCGTGGGGCCG
CCATGCCGGCGATAATGGCCTGCTTCTCGCCGAAACGTTTGGTGGCGGGACCAGTGACGAAGGCTTGAGC
GAGGGCGTGCAAGATTCCGAATACCGCAAGCGACAGGCCGATCATCGTCGCGCTCCAGCGAAAGCGGTCC
TCGCCGAAAATGACCCAGAGCGCTGCCGGCACCTGTCCTACGAGTTGCATGATAAAGAAGACAGTCATAA
GTGCGGCGACGATAGTCATGCCCCGCGCCCACCGGAAGGAGCTGACTGGGTTGAAGGCTCTCAAGGGCAT
CGGTCGAGATCCCGGTGCCTAATGAGTGAGCTAACTTACATTAATTGCGTTGCGCTCACTGCCCGCTTTC
CAGTCGGGAAACCTGTCGTGCCAGCTGCATTAATGAATCGGCCAACGCGCGGGGAGAGGCGGTTTGCGTA
TTGGGCGCCAGGGTGGTTTTTCTTTTCACCAGTGAGACGGGCAACAGCTGATTGCCCTTCACCGCCTGGC
CCTGAGAGAGTTGCAGCAAGCGGTCCACGCTGGTTTGCCCCAGCAGGCGAAAATCCTGTTTGATGGTGGT
TAACGGCGGGATATAACATGAGCTGTCTTCGGTATCGTCGTATCCCACTACCGAGATATCCGCACCAACG
CGCAGCCCGGACTCGGTAATGGCGCGCATTGCGCCCAGCGCCATCTGATCGTTGGCAACCAGCATCGCAG
TGGGAACGATGCCCTCATTCAGCATTTGCATGGTTTGTTGAAAACCGGACATGGCACTCCAGTCGCCTTC
CCGTTCCGCTATCGGCTGAATTTGATTGCGAGTGAGATATTTATGCCAGCCAGCCAGACGCAGACGCGCC
GAGACAGAACTTAATGGGCCCGCTAACAGCGCGATTTGCTGGTGACCCAATGCGACCAGATGCTCCACGC
CCAGTCGCGTACCGTCTTCATGGGAGAAAATAATACTGTTGATGGGTGTCTGGTCAGAGACATCAAGAAA
TAACGCCGGAACATTAGTGCAGGCAGCTTCCACAGCAATGGCATCCTGGTCATCCAGCGGATAGTTAATG
ATCAGCCCACTGACGCGTTGCGCGAGAAGATTGTGCACCGCCGCTTTACAGGCTTCGACGCCGCTTCGTT
CTACCATCGACACCACCACGCTGGCACCCAGTTGATCGGCGCGAGATTTAATCGCCGCGACAATTTGCGA
CGGCGCGTGCAGGGCCAGACTGGAGGTGGCAACGCCAATCAGCAACGACTGTTTGCCCGCCAGTTGTTGT
GCCACGCGGTTGGGAATGTAATTCAGCTCCGCCATCGCCGCTTCCACTTTTTCCCGCGTTTTCGCAGAAA
CGTGGCTGGCCTGGTTCACCACGCGGGAAACGGTCTGATAAGAGACACCGGCATACTCTGCGACATCGTA
TAACGTTACTGGTTTCACATTCACCACCCTGAATTGACTCTCTTCCGGGCGCTATCATGCCATACCGCGA
AAGGTTTTGCGCCATTCGATGGTGTCCGGGATCTCGACGCTCTCCCTTATGCGACTCCTGCATTAGGAAG
CAGCCCAGTAGTAGGTTGAGGCCGTTGAGCACCGCCGCCGCAAGGAATGGTGCATGCAAGGAGATGGCGC
CCAACAGTCCCCCGGCCACGGGGCCTGCCACCATACCCACGCCGAAACAAGCGCTCATGAGCCCGAAGTG
GCGAGCCCGATCTTCCCCATCGGTGATGTCGGCGATATAGGCGCCAGCAACCGCACCTGTGGCGCCGGTG
ATGCCGGCCACGATGCGTCCGGCGTAGAGGATCGAGATCTCGATCCCGCGAAATTAATACGACTCACTAT
AGGGGAATTGTGAGCGGATAACAATTCCCCTCTAGAAATAATTTTGTTTAACTTTAAGAAGGAGATATAC
ATATGCACCATCACCATCACCATGGAAAAATCGAAGAAGGTAAACTGGTAATCTGGATTAACGGCGATAA
AGGCTATAACGGTCTCGCTGAAGTCGGTAAGAAATTCGAGAAAGATACCGGAATTAAAGTCACCGTTGAG
CATCCGGATAAACTGGAAGAGAAATTCCCACAGGTTGCGGCAACTGGCGATGGCCCTGACATTATCTTCT
GGGCACACGACCGCTTTGGTGGCTACGCTCAATCTGGCCTGTTGGCTGAAATCACCCCGGACAAAGCGTT
CCAGGACAAGCTGTATCCGTTTACCTGGGATGCCGTACGTTACAACGGCAAGCTGATTGCTTACCCGATC
GCTGTTGAAGCGTTATCGCTGATTTATAACAAAGATCTGCTGCCGAACCCGCCAAAAACCTGGGAAGAGA
TCCCGGCGCTGGATAAAGAACTGAAAGCGAAAGGTAAGAGCGCGCTGATGTTCAACCTGCAAGAACCGTA
CTTCACCTGGCCGCTGATTGCTGCTGACGGGGGTTATGCGTTCAAGTATGAAAACGGCAAGTACGACATT
AAAGACGTGGGCGTGGATAACGCTGGCGCGAAAGCGGGTCTGACCTTCCTGGTTGACCTGATTAAAAACA
AACACATGAATGCAGACACCGATTACTCCATCGCAGAAGCTGCCTTTAATAAAGGCGAAACAGCGATGAC
CATCAACGGCCCGTGGGCATGGTCCAACATCGACACCAGCAAAGTGAATTATGGTGTAACGGTACTGCCG
ACCTTCAAGGGTCAACCATCCAAACCGTTCGTTGGCGTGCTGAGCGCAGGTATTAACGCCGCCAGTCCGA
ACAAAGAGCTGGCAAAAGAGTTCCTCGAAAACTATCTGCTGACTGATGAAGGTCTGGAAGCGGTTAATAA
AGACAAACCGCTGGGTGCCGTAGCGCTGAAGTCTTACGAGGAAGAGTTGGCGAAAGATCCACGTATTGCC
GCCACTATGGAAAACGCCCAGAAAGGTGAAATCATGCCGAACATCCCGCAGATGTCCGCTTTCTGGTATG
CCGTGCGTACTGCGGTGATCAACGCCGCCAGCGGTCGTCAGACTGTCGATGAAGCCCTGAAAGACGCGCA
GACTAATTCGAGCTCGAACAACAACAACACTAGTGAAAACCTGTATTTCCAGGGAGCAGCCTCGATGGAT
AAGAAATACTCAATAGGCTTAGATATCGGCACAAATAGCGTCGGATGGGCGGTGATCACTGATGAATATA
AGGTTCCGTCTAAAAAGTTCAAGGTTCTGGGAAATACAGACCGCCACAGTATCAAAAAAAATCTTATAGG
GGCTCTTTTATTTGACAGTGGAGAGACAGCGGAAGCGACTCGTCTCAAACGGACAGCTCGTAGAAGGTAT
ACACGTCGGAAGAATCGTATTTGTTATCTACAGGAGATTTTTTCAAATGAGATGGCGAAAGTAGATGATA
GTTTCTTTCATCGACTTGAAGAGTCTTTTTTGGTGGAAGAAGACAAGAAGCATGAACGTCATCCTATTTT
TGGAAATATAGTAGATGAAGTTGCTTATCATGAGAAATATCCAACTATCTATCATCTGCGAAAAAAATTG
GTAGATTCTACTGATAAAGCGGATTTGCGCTTAATCTATTTGGCCTTAGCGCATATGATTAAGTTTCGTG
GTCATTTTTTGATTGAGGGAGATTTAAATCCTGATAATAGTGATGTGGACAAACTATTTATCCAGTTGGT
ACAAACCTACAATCAATTATTTGAAGAAAACCCTATTAACGCAAGTGGAGTAGATGCTAAAGCGATTCTT
TCTGCACGATTGAGTAAATCAAGACGATTAGAAAATCTCATTGCTCAGCTCCCCGGTGAGAAGAAAAATG
GCTTATTTGGGAATCTCATTGCTTTGTCATTGGGTTTGACCCCTAATTTTAAATCAAATTTTGATTTGGC
AGAAGATGCTAAATTACAGCTTTCAAAAGATACTTACGATGATGATTTAGATAATTTATTGGCGCAAATT
GGAGATCAATATGCTGATTTGTTTTTGGCAGCTAAGAATTTATCAGATGCTATTTTACTTTCAGATATCC
TAAGAGTAAATACTGAAATAACTAAGGCTCCCCTATCAGCTTCAATGATTAAACGCTACGATGAACATCA
TCAAGACTTGACTCTTTTAAAAGCTTTAGTTCGACAACAACTTCCAGAAAAGTATAAAGAAATCTTTTTT
GATCAATCAAAAAACGGATATGCAGGTTATATTGATGGGGGAGCTAGCCAAGAAGAATTTTATAAATTTA
TCAAACCAATTTTAGAAAAAATGGATGGTACTGAGGAATTATTGGTGAAACTAAATCGTGAAGATTTGCT
GCGCAAGCAACGGACCTTTGACAACGGCTCTATTCCCCATCAAATTCACTTGGGTGAGCTGCATGCTATT
TTGAGAAGACAAGAAGACTTTTATCCATTTTTAAAAGACAATCGTGAGAAGATTGAAAAAATCTTGACTT
TTCGAATTCCTTATTATGTTGGTCCATTGGCGCGTGGCAATAGTCGTTTTGCATGGATGACTCGGAAGTC
TGAAGAAACAATTACCCCATGGAATTTTGAAGAAGTTGTCGATAAAGGTGCTTCAGCTCAATCATTTATT
GAACGCATGACAAACTTTGATAAAAATCTTCCAAATGAAAAAGTACTACCAAAACATAGTTTGCTTTATG
AGTATTTTACGGTTTATAACGAATTGACAAAGGTCAAATATGTTACTGAAGGAATGCGAAAACCAGCATT
TCTTTCAGGTGAACAGAAGAAAGCCATTGTTGATTTACTCTTCAAAACAAATCGAAAAGTAACCGTTAAG
CAATTAAAAGAAGATTATTTCAAAAAAATAGAATGTTTTGATAGTGTTGAAATTTCAGGAGTTGAAGATA
GATTTAATGCTTCATTAGGTACCTACCATGATTTGCTAAAAATTATTAAAGATAAAGATTTTTTGGATAA
TGAAGAAAATGAAGATATCTTAGAGGATATTGTTTTAACATTGACCTTATTTGAAGATAGGGAGATGATT
GAGGAAAGACTTAAAACATATGCTCACCTCTTTGATGATAAGGTGATGAAACAGCTTAAACGTCGCCGTT
ATACTGGTTGGGGACGTTTGTCTCGAAAATTGATTAATGGTATTAGGGATAAGCAATCTGGCAAAACAAT
ATTAGATTTTTTGAAATCAGATGGTTTTGCCAATCGCAATTTTATGCAGCTGATCCATGATGATAGTTTG
ACATTTAAAGAAGACATTCAAAAAGCACAAGTGTCTGGACAAGGCGATAGTTTACATGAACATATTGCAA
ATTTAGCTGGTAGCCCTGCTATTAAAAAAGGTATTTTACAGACTGTAAAAGTTGTTGATGAATTGGTCAA
AGTAATGGGGCGGCATAAGCCAGAAAATATCGTTATTGAAATGGCACGTGAAAATCAGACAACTCAAAAG
GGCCAGAAAAATTCGCGAGAGCGTATGAAACGAATCGAAGAAGGTATCAAAGAATTAGGAAGTCAGATTC
TTAAAGAGCATCCTGTTGAAAATACTCAATTGCAAAATGAAAAGCTCTATCTCTATTATCTCCAAAATGG
AAGAGACATGTATGTGGACCAAGAATTAGATATTAATCGTTTAAGTGATTATGATGTCGATCACATTGTT
CCACAAAGTTTCCTTAAAGACGATTCAATAGACAATAAGGTCTTAACGCGTTCTGATAAAAATCGTGGTA
AATCGGATAACGTTCCAAGTGAAGAAGTAGTCAAAAAGATGAAAAACTATTGGAGACAACTTCTAAACGC
CAAGTTAATCACTCAACGTAAGTTTGATAATTTAACGAAAGCTGAACGTGGAGGTTTGAGTGAACTTGAT
AAAGCTGGTTTTATCAAACGCCAATTGGTTGAAACTCGCCAAATCACTAAGCATGTGGCACAAATTTTGG
ATAGTCGCATGAATACTAAATACGATGAAAATGATAAACTTATTCGAGAGGTTAAAGTGATTACCTTAAA
ATCTAAATTAGTTTCTGACTTCCGAAAAGATTTCCAATTCTATAAAGTACGTGAGATTAACAATTACCAT
CATGCCCATGATGCGTATCTAAATGCCGTCGTTGGAACTGCTTTGATTAAGAAATATCCAAAACTTGAAT
CGGAGTTTGTCTATGGTGATTATAAAGTTTATGATGTTCGTAAAATGATTGCTAAGTCTGAGCAAGAAAT
AGGCAAAGCAACCGCAAAATATTTCTTTTACTCTAATATCATGAACTTCTTCAAAACAGAAATTACACTT
GCAAATGGAGAGATTCGCAAACGCCCTCTAATCGAAACTAATGGGGAAACTGGAGAAATTGTCTGGGATA
AAGGGCGAGATTTTGCCACAGTGCGCAAAGTATTGTCCATGCCCCAAGTCAATATTGTCAAGAAAACAGA
AGTACAGACAGGCGGATTCTCCAAGGAGTCAATTTTACCAAAAAGAAATTCGGACAAGCTTATTGCTCGT
AAAAAAGACTGGGATCCAAAAAAATATGGTGGTTTTGATAGTCCAACGGTAGCTTATTCAGTCCTAGTGG
TTGCTAAGGTGGAAAAAGGGAAATCGAAGAAGTTAAAATCCGTTAAAGAGTTACTAGGGATCACAATTAT
GGAAAGAAGTTCCTTTGAAAAAAATCCGATTGACTTTTTAGAAGCTAAAGGATATAAGGAAGTTAAAAAA
GACTTAATCATTAAACTACCTAAATATAGTCTTTTTGAGTTAGAAAACGGTCGTAAACGGATGCTGGCTA
GTGCCGGAGAATTACAAAAAGGAAATGAGCTGGCTCTGCCAAGCAAATATGTGAATTTTTTATATTTAGC
TAGTCATTATGAAAAGTTGAAGGGTAGTCCAGAAGATAACGAACAAAAACAATTGTTTGTGGAGCAGCAT
AAGCATTATTTAGATGAGATTATTGAGCAAATCAGTGAATTTTCTAAGCGTGTTATTTTAGCAGATGCCA
ATTTAGATAAAGTTCTTAGTGCATATAACAAACATAGAGACAAACCAATACGTGAACAAGCAGAAAATAT
TATTCATTTATTTACGTTGACGAATCTTGGAGCTCCCGCTGCTTTTAAATATTTTGATACAACAATTGAT
CGTAAACGATATACGTCTACAAAAGAAGTTTTAGATGCCACTCTTATCCATCAATCCATCACTGGTCTTT
ATGAAACACGCATTGATTTGAGTCAGCTAGGAGGTGACTAACGAGGCCGGTGCTTTGCAGGATCCGAATT
CGAGCTCCGTCGACAAGCTTGCGGCCGCACTCGAGCACCACCACCACCACCACTGAGATCCGGCTGCTAA
CAAAGCCCGAAAGGAAGCTGAGTTGGCTGCTGCCACCGCTGAGCAATAACTAGCATAACCCCTTGGGGCC
TCTAAACGGGTCTTGAGGGGTTTTTTGCTGAAAGGAGGAACTATATCCGGATTGGCGAATGGG
[124 nt withheld, positions 8324-8447]
C
[91 nt withheld, positions 8449-8539]
A
[49 nt withheld, positions 8541-8589]
CCTTTGACGTTGGAGTCCACGTTCTTT
[37 nt withheld, positions 8617-8653]
ACCCTATCTCGGTCTATTCTTTTGATTTATAAGGGATTTTGCCGATTTCGGCCTATTGGTTAAAAAATGA
GCTGATTTAACAAAAATTTAACGCGAATTTTAACAAAATATTAACGCTTACAATTTAGGTGGCACTTTTC
GGGGAAATGTGCGCGGAACCCCTATTTGTTTATTTTTCTAAATACATTCAAATATGTATCCGCTCATGAA
TTAATTCTTAGAAAAACTCATCGAGCATCAAATGAAACTGCAATTTATTCATATCAGGATTATCAATACC
ATATTTTTGAAAAAGCCGTTTCTGTAATGAAGGAGAAAACTCACCGAGGCAGTTCCATAGGATGGCAAGA
TCCTGGTATCGGTCTGCGATTCCGACTCGTCCAACATCAATACAACCTATTAATTTCCCCTCGTCAAAAA
TAAGGTTATCAAGTGAGAAATCACCATGAGTGACGACTGAATCCGGTGAGAATGGCAAAAGTTTATGCAT
TTCTTTCCAGACTTGTTCAACAGGCCAGCCATTACGCTCGTCATCAAAATCACTCGCATCAACCAAACCG
TTATTCATTCGTGATTGCGCCTGAGCGAGACGAAATACGCGATCGCTGTTAAAAGGACAATTACAAACAG
GAATCGAATGCAACCGGCGCAGGAACACTGCCAGCGCATCAACAATATTTTCACCTGAATCAGGATATTC
TTCTAATACCTGGAATGCTGTTTTCCCGGGGATCGCAGTGGTGAGTAACCATGCATCATCAGGAGTACGG
ATAAAATGCTTGATGGTCGGAAGAGGCATAAATTCCGTCAGCCAGTTTAGTCTGACCATCTCATCTGTAA
CATCATTGGCAACGCTACCTTTGCCATGTTTCAGAAACAACTCTGGCGCATCGGGCTTCCCATACAATCG
ATAGATTGTCGCACCTGATTGCCCGACATTATCGCGAGCCCATTTATACCCATATAAATCAGCATCCATG
TTGGAATTTAATCGCGGCCTAGAGCAAGACGTTTCCCGTTGAATATGGCTCATAACACCCCTTGTATTAC
TGTTTATGTAAGCAGACAGTTTTATTGTTCATGACCAAAATCCCTTAACGTGAGTTTTCGTTCCACTGAG
CGTCAGACCCCGTAGAAAAGATCAAAGGATCTTCTTGAGATCCTTTTTTTCTGCGCGTAATCTGCTGCTT
GCAAACAAAAAAACCACCGCTACCAGCGGTGGTTTGTTTGCCGGATCAAGAGCTACCAACTCTTTTTCCG
AAGGTAACTGGCTTCAGCAGAGCGCAGATACCAAATACTGTCCTTCTAGTGTAGCCGTAGTTAGGCCACC
ACTTCAAGAACTCTGTAGCACCGCCTACATACCTCGCTCTGCTAATCCTGTTACCAGTGGCTGCTGCCAG
TGGCGATAAGTCGTGTCTTACCGGGTTGGACTCAAGACGATAGTTACCGGATAAGGCGCAGCGGTCGGGC
TGAACGGGGGGTTCGTGCACACAGCCCAGCTTGGAGCGAACGACCTACACCGAACTGAGATACCTACAGC
GTGAGCTATGAGAAAGCGCCACGCTTCCCGAAGGGAGAAAGGCGGACAGGTATCCGGTAAGCGGCAGGGT
CGGAACAGGAGAGCGCACGAGGGAGCTTCCAGGGGGAAACGCCTGGTATCTTTATAGTCCTGTCGGGTTT
CGCCACCTCTGACTTGAGCGTCGATTTTTGTGATGCTCGTCAGGGGGGCGGAGCCTATGGAAAAACGCCA
GCAACGCGGCCTTTTTACGGTTCCTGGCCTTTTGCTGGCCTTTTGCTCACATGTTCTTTCCTGCGTTATC
CCCTGATTCTGTGGATAACCGTATTACCGCCTTTGAGTGAGCTGATACCGCTCGCCGCAGCCGAACGACC
GAGCGCAGCGAGTCAGTGAGCGAGGAAGCGGAAG
