>Addgene plasmid #39312 | pMJ806 | addgene partial sequence | sequence record 63461 | T7 5'-TAATACGACTCACTATAGGG-3'
ATTCCCTCTAGAAATAATTTTGTTTAACTTTAAGAAGGAGATATACATATGCACCATCACCATCACCATG
GAAAAATCGAAGAAGGTAAACTGGTAATCTGGATTAACGGCGATAAAGGCTATAACGGTCTCGCTGAAGT
CGGTAAGAAATTCGAGAAAGATACCGGAATTAAAGTCACCGTTGAGCATCCGGATAAACTGGAAGAGAAA
TTCCCACAGGTTGCGGCAACTGGCGATGGCCCTGACATTATCTTCTGGGCACACGACCGCTTTGGTGGCT
ACGCTCAATCTGGCCTGTTGGCTGAAATCACCCCGGACAAAGCGTTCCAGGACAAGCTGTATCCGTTTAC
CTGGGATGCCGTACGTTACAACGGCAAGCTGATTGCTTACCCGATCGCTGTTGAAGCGTTATCGCTGATT
TATAACAAAGATCTGCTGCCGAACCCGCCAAAAACCTGGGAAGAGATCCCGGCGCTGGATAAAGAACTGA
AAGCGAAAGGTAAGAGCGCGCTGATGTTCAACCTGCAAGAACCGTACTTCACCTGGCCGCTGATTGCTGC
TGACGGGGGTTATGCGTTCAAGTATGAAAACGGCAAGTACGACATTAAAGACGTGGGCGTGGATAACGCT
GGCGCGAAAGCGGGTCTGACCTTCCTGGTTGACCTGATTAAAAACAAACACATGAATGCAGACACCGATT
ACTCCATCGCAGAAGCTGCCTTTAATAAAGGCGAAACAGCGATGACCATCAACGGCCCGTGGGCATGGTC
CAACATCGACACCAGCAAAGTGAATTATGGTGTAACGGTACTGCCGACCTTCAAGGGTCAACCATCCAAA
CCGTTCGTTGGCGTGCTGAGCGCAGGTATTAACGCCGCCAGTCCGAACAAAGAGCTGGCAAAAGAGTTCC
TCGAAAACTATCTG
