>Addgene plasmid #39312 | pMJ806 | addgene partial sequence | sequence record 63464 | dCas9-R1 5'-TTTCAACCAATTGGCGTTTG-3'
AACCTCCACGTTCAGCTTTCGTTAAATTATCAAACTTACGTTGAGTGATTAACTTGGCGTTTAGAAGTTG
TCTCCAATAGTTTTTCATCTTTTTGACTACTTCTTCACTTGGAACGTTATCCGATTTACCACGATTTTTA
TCAGAACGCGTTAAGACCTTATTGTCTATTGAATCGTCTTTAAGGAAACTTTGTGGAACAATGTGATCGA
CATCATAATCACTTAAACGATTAATATCTAATTCTTGGTCCACATACATGTCTCTTCCATTTTGGAGATA
ATAGAGATAGAGCTTTTCATTTTGCAATTGAGTATTTTCAACAGGATGCTCTTTAAGAATCTGACTTCCT
AATTCTTTGATACCTTCTTCGATTCGTTTCATACGCTCTCGCGAATTTTTCTGGCCCTTTTGAGTTGTCT
GATTTTCACGTGCCATTTCAATAACGATATTTTCTGGCTTATGCCGCCCCATTACTTTGACCAATTCATC
AACAACTTTTACAGTCTGTAAAATACCTTTTTTAATAGCAGGGCTACCAGCTAAATTTGCAATATGTTCA
TGTAAACTATCGCCTTGTCCAGACACTTGTGCTTTTTGAATGTCTTCTTTAAATGTCAAACTATCATCAT
GGATCAGCTGCATAAAATTGCGATTGGCAAAACCATCTGATTTCAAAAAATCTAATATTGTTTTGCCAGA
TTGCTTATCCCTAATACCATTAATCAATTTTCGAGACAAACGTCCCCAACCAGTATAACGGCGACGT
