>Addgene plasmid #39312 | pMJ806 | addgene partial sequence | sequence record 63466 | MBP-F 5'-GATGAAGCCCTGAAAGACGCGCAG-3'
GACACAACAACACTAGTGAAAACCTGTATTTCCAGGGAGCAGCCTCGATGGATAAGAAATACTCAATAGG
CTTAGATATCGGCACAAATAGCGTCGGATGGGCGGTGATCACTGATGAATATAAGGTTCCGTCTAAAAAG
TTCAAGGTTCTGGGAAATACAGACCGCCACAGTATCAAAAAAAATCTTATAGGGGCTCTTTTATTTGACA
GTGGAGAGACAGCGGAAGCGACTCGTCTCAAACGGACAGCTCGTAGAAGGTATACACGTCGGAAGAATCG
TATTTGTTATCTACAGGAGATTTTTTCAAATGAGATGGCGAAAGTAGATGATAGTTTCTTTCATCGACTT
GAAGAGTCTTTTTTGGTGGAAGAAGACAAGAAGCATGAACGTCATCCTATTTTTGGAAATATAGTAGATG
AAGTTGCTTATCATGAGAAATATCCAACTATCTATCATCTGCGAAAAAAATTGGTAGATTCTACTGATAA
AGCGGATTTGCGCTTAATCTATTTGGCCTTAGCGCATATGATTAAGTTTCGTGGTCATTTTTTGATTGAG
GGAGATTTAAATCCTGATAATAGTGATGTGGACAAACTATTTATCCAGTTGGTACAAACCTACAATCAAT
TATTTGAAGAAAACCCTATTAACGCAAGTGGAGTAGATGCTAAAGCGATTCTTTCTGCACGATTGAGTAA
ATCAAGACGATTAGAAAATCTCA
