>Addgene plasmid #39312 | pMJ806 | addgene partial sequence | sequence record 107620 | T7term 5'-GCTAGTTATTGCTCAGCGG-3'
CAGCCGGATCTCAGTGGTGGTGGTGGTGGTGCTCGAGTGCGGCCGCAAGCTTGTCGACGGAGCTCGAATT
CGGATCCTGCAAAGCACCGGCCTCGTTAGTCACCTCCTAGCTGACTCAAATCAATGCGTGTTTCATAAAG
ACCAGTGATGGATTGATGGATAAGAGTGGCATCTAAAACTTCTTTTGTAGACGTATATCGTTTACGATCA
ATTGTTGTATCAAAATATTTAAAAGCAGCGGGAGCTCCAAGATTCGTCAACGTAAATAAATGAATAATAT
TTTCTGCTTGTTCACGTATTGGTTTGTCTCTATGTTTGTTATATGCACTAAGAACTTTATCTAAATTGGC
ATCTGCTAAAATAACACGCTTAGAAAATTCACTGATTTGCTCAATAATCTCATCTAAATAATGCTTATGC
TGCTCCACAAACAATTGTTTTTGTTCGTTATCTTCTGGACTACCCTTCAACTTTTCATAATGACTAGCTA
AATATAAAAAATTCACATATTTGCTTGGCAGAGCCAGCTCATTTCCTTTTTGTAATTCTCCGGCACTAGC
CAGCATCCGTTTACGACCGTTTTCTAACTCAAAAAGACTATATTTAGGTAGTTTAATGATTAAGTCTTTT
TTAACTTCCTTATATCCTTTAGCTTCTAAAAAGTCAATCGGATTTTTTTCAAAGGAACTTCTTTCCATAA
TTGTGATCCCTAGTAACTCTTTAACGGATTTTAACTTCTTCGATTTCCCTTTTTCCACCTTAGCAACCAC
TAGGACTGAATAAGCTACCGTTGGACTATCAAAACCACCATATTTTTTTGGATCCCAGTCTTTTT
