>Addgene plasmid #39312 | pMJ806 | depositor partial sequence | sequence record 116210 | ORF of fusion protein
ATGCATCACCATCACCATCACCATGGAAAAATCGAAGAAGGTAAACTGGTAATCTGGATTAACGGCGATA
AAGGCTATAACGGTCTCGCTGAAGTCGGTAAGAAATTCGAGAAAGATACCGGAATTAAAGTCACCGTTGA
GCATCCGGATAAACTGGAAGAGAAATTCCCACAGGTTGCGGCAACTGGCGATGGCCCTGACATTATCTTC
TGGGCACACGACCGCTTTGGTGGCTACGCTCAATCTGGCCTGTTGGCTGAAATCACCCCGGACAAAGCGT
TCCAGGACAAGCTGTATCCGTTTACCTGGGATGCCGTACGTTACAACGGCAAGCTGATTGCTTACCCGAT
CGCTGTTGAAGCGTTATCGCTGATTTATAACAAAGATCTGCTGCCGAACCCGCCAAAAACCTGGGAAGAG
ATCCCGGCGCTGGATAAAGAACTGAAAGCGAAAGGTAAGAGCGCGCTGATGTTCAACCTGCAAGAACCGT
ACTTCACCTGGCCGCTGATTGCTGCTGACGGGGGTTATGCGTTCAAGTATGAAAACGGCAAGTACGACAT
TAAAGACGTGGGCGTGGATAACGCTGGCGCGAAAGCGGGTCTGACCTTCCTGGTTGACCTGATTAAAAAC
AAACACATGAATGCAGACACCGATTACTCCATCGCAGAAGCTGCCTTTAATAAAGGCGAAACAGCGATGA
CCATCAACGGCCCGTGGGCATGGTCCAACATCGACACCAGCAAAGTGAATTATGGTGTAACGGTACTGCC
GACCTTCAAGGGTCAACCATCCAAACCGTTCGTTGGCGTGCTGAGCGCAGGTATTAACGCCGCCAGTCCG
AACAAAGAGCTGGCAAAAGAGTTCCTCGAAAACTATCTGCTGACTGATGAAGGTCTGGAAGCGGTTAATA
AAGACAAACCGCTGGGTGCCGTAGCGCTGAAGTCTTACGAGGAAGAGTTGGCGAAAGATCCACGTATTGC
CGCCACTATGGAAAACGCCCAGAAAGGTGAAATCATGCCGAACATCCCGCAGATGTCCGCTTTCTGGTAT
GCCGTGCGTACTGCGGTGATCAACGCCGCCAGCGGTCGTCAGACTGTCGATGAAGCCCTGAAAGACGCGC
AGACTAATTCGAGCTCGAACAACAACAACACTAGTGAAAACCTGTATTTCCAGGGAGCAGCCTCGATGGA
TAAGAAATACTCAATAGGCTTAGATATCGGCACAAATAGCGTCGGATGGGCGGTGATCACTGATGAATAT
AAGGTTCCGTCTAAAAAGTTCAAGGTTCTGGGAAATACAGACCGCCACAGTATCAAAAAAAATCTTATAG
GGGCTCTTTTATTTGACAGTGGAGAGACAGCGGAAGCGACTCGTCTCAAACGGACAGCTCGTAGAAGGTA
TACACGTCGGAAGAATCGTATTTGTTATCTACAGGAGATTTTTTCAAATGAGATGGCGAAAGTAGATGAT
AGTTTCTTTCATCGACTTGAAGAGTCTTTTTTGGTGGAAGAAGACAAGAAGCATGAACGTCATCCTATTT
TTGGAAATATAGTAGATGAAGTTGCTTATCATGAGAAATATCCAACTATCTATCATCTGCGAAAAAAATT
GGTAGATTCTACTGATAAAGCGGATTTGCGCTTAATCTATTTGGCCTTAGCGCATATGATTAAGTTTCGT
GGTCATTTTTTGATTGAGGGAGATTTAAATCCTGATAATAGTGATGTGGACAAACTATTTATCCAGTTGG
TACAAACCTACAATCAATTATTTGAAGAAAACCCTATTAACGCAAGTGGAGTAGATGCTAAAGCGATTCT
TTCTGCACGATTGAGTAAATCAAGACGATTAGAAAATCTCATTGCTCAGCTCCCCGGTGAGAAGAAAAAT
GGCTTATTTGGGAATCTCATTGCTTTGTCATTGGGTTTGACCCCTAATTTTAAATCAAATTTTGATTTGG
CAGAAGATGCTAAATTACAGCTTTCAAAAGATACTTACGATGATGATTTAGATAATTTATTGGCGCAAAT
TGGAGATCAATATGCTGATTTGTTTTTGGCAGCTAAGAATTTATCAGATGCTATTTTACTTTCAGATATC
CTAAGAGTAAATACTGAAATAACTAAGGCTCCCCTATCAGCTTCAATGATTAAACGCTACGATGAACATC
ATCAAGACTTGACTCTTTTAAAAGCTTTAGTTCGACAACAACTTCCAGAAAAGTATAAAGAAATCTTTTT
TGATCAATCAAAAAACGGATATGCAGGTTATATTGATGGGGGAGCTAGCCAAGAAGAATTTTATAAATTT
ATCAAACCAATTTTAGAAAAAATGGATGGTACTGAGGAATTATTGGTGAAACTAAATCGTGAAGATTTGC
TGCGCAAGCAACGGACCTTTGACAACGGCTCTATTCCCCATCAAATTCACTTGGGTGAGCTGCATGCTAT
TTTGAGAAGACAAGAAGACTTTTATCCATTTTTAAAAGACAATCGTGAGAAGATTGAAAAAATCTTGACT
TTTCGAATTCCTTATTATGTTGGTCCATTGGCGCGTGGCAATAGTCGTTTTGCATGGATGACTCGGAAGT
CTGAAGAAACAATTACCCCATGGAATTTTGAAGAAGTTGTCGATAAAGGTGCTTCAGCTCAATCATTTAT
TGAACGCATGACAAACTTTGATAAAAATCTTCCAAATGAAAAAGTACTACCAAAACATAGTTTGCTTTAT
GAGTATTTTACGGTTTATAACGAATTGACAAAGGTCAAATATGTTACTGAAGGAATGCGAAAACCAGCAT
TTCTTTCAGGTGAACAGAAGAAAGCCATTGTTGATTTACTCTTCAAAACAAATCGAAAAGTAACCGTTAA
GCAATTAAAAGAAGATTATTTCAAAAAAATAGAATGTTTTGATAGTGTTGAAATTTCAGGAGTTGAAGAT
AGATTTAATGCTTCATTAGGTACCTACCATGATTTGCTAAAAATTATTAAAGATAAAGATTTTTTGGATA
ATGAAGAAAATGAAGATATCTTAGAGGATATTGTTTTAACATTGACCTTATTTGAAGATAGGGAGATGAT
TGAGGAAAGACTTAAAACATATGCTCACCTCTTTGATGATAAGGTGATGAAACAGCTTAAACGTCGCCGT
TATACTGGTTGGGGACGTTTGTCTCGAAAATTGATTAATGGTATTAGGGATAAGCAATCTGGCAAAACAA
TATTAGATTTTTTGAAATCAGATGGTTTTGCCAATCGCAATTTTATGCAGCTGATCCATGATGATAGTTT
GACATTTAAAGAAGACATTCAAAAAGCACAAGTGTCTGGACAAGGCGATAGTTTACATGAACATATTGCA
AATTTAGCTGGTAGCCCTGCTATTAAAAAAGGTATTTTACAGACTGTAAAAGTTGTTGATGAATTGGTCA
AAGTAATGGGGCGGCATAAGCCAGAAAATATCGTTATTGAAATGGCACGTGAAAATCAGACAACTCAAAA
GGGCCAGAAAAATTCGCGAGAGCGTATGAAACGAATCGAAGAAGGTATCAAAGAATTAGGAAGTCAGATT
CTTAAAGAGCATCCTGTTGAAAATACTCAATTGCAAAATGAAAAGCTCTATCTCTATTATCTCCAAAATG
GAAGAGACATGTATGTGGACCAAGAATTAGATATTAATCGTTTAAGTGATTATGATGTCGATCACATTGT
TCCACAAAGTTTCCTTAAAGACGATTCAATAGACAATAAGGTCTTAACGCGTTCTGATAAAAATCGTGGT
AAATCGGATAACGTTCCAAGTGAAGAAGTAGTCAAAAAGATGAAAAACTATTGGAGACAACTTCTAAACG
CCAAGTTAATCACTCAACGTAAGTTTGATAATTTAACGAAAGCTGAACGTGGAGGTTTGAGTGAACTTGA
TAAAGCTGGTTTTATCAAACGCCAATTGGTTGAAACTCGCCAAATCACTAAGCATGTGGCACAAATTTTG
GATAGTCGCATGAATACTAAATACGATGAAAATGATAAACTTATTCGAGAGGTTAAAGTGATTACCTTAA
AATCTAAATTAGTTTCTGACTTCCGAAAAGATTTCCAATTCTATAAAGTACGTGAGATTAACAATTACCA
TCATGCCCATGATGCGTATCTAAATGCCGTCGTTGGAACTGCTTTGATTAAGAAATATCCAAAACTTGAA
TCGGAGTTTGTCTATGGTGATTATAAAGTTTATGATGTTCGTAAAATGATTGCTAAGTCTGAGCAAGAAA
TAGGCAAAGCAACCGCAAAATATTTCTTTTACTCTAATATCATGAACTTCTTCAAAACAGAAATTACACT
TGCAAATGGAGAGATTCGCAAACGCCCTCTAATCGAAACTAATGGGGAAACTGGAGAAATTGTCTGGGAT
AAAGGGCGAGATTTTGCCACAGTGCGCAAAGTATTGTCCATGCCCCAAGTCAATATTGTCAAGAAAACAG
AAGTACAGACAGGCGGATTCTCCAAGGAGTCAATTTTACCAAAAAGAAATTCGGACAAGCTTATTGCTCG
TAAAAAAGACTGGGATCCAAAAAAATATGGTGGTTTTGATAGTCCAACGGTAGCTTATTCAGTCCTAGTG
GTTGCTAAGGTGGAAAAAGGGAAATCGAAGAAGTTAAAATCCGTTAAAGAGTTACTAGGGATCACAATTA
TGGAAAGAAGTTCCTTTGAAAAAAATCCGATTGACTTTTTAGAAGCTAAAGGATATAAGGAAGTTAAAAA
AGACTTAATCATTAAACTACCTAAATATAGTCTTTTTGAGTTAGAAAACGGTCGTAAACGGATGCTGGCT
AGTGCCGGAGAATTACAAAAAGGAAATGAGCTGGCTCTGCCAAGCAAATATGTGAATTTTTTATATTTAG
CTAGTCATTATGAAAAGTTGAAGGGTAGTCCAGAAGATAACGAACAAAAACAATTGTTTGTGGAGCAGCA
TAAGCATTATTTAGATGAGATTATTGAGCAAATCAGTGAATTTTCTAAGCGTGTTATTTTAGCAGATGCC
AATTTAGATAAAGTTCTTAGTGCATATAACAAACATAGAGACAAACCAATACGTGAACAAGCAGAAAATA
TTATTCATTTATTTACGTTGACGAATCTTGGAGCTCCCGCTGCTTTTAAATATTTTGATACAACAATTGA
TCGTAAACGATATACGTCTACAAAAGAAGTTTTAGATGCCACTCTTATCCATCAATCCATCACTGGTCTT
TATGAAACACGCATTGATTTGAGTCAGCTAGGAGGTGACTGA
